>Addgene plasmid #143126 | TFORF1497 | addgene full sequence | sequence record 397859 | Addgene NGS Result
TTAATGTAGTCTTATGCAATACTCTTGTAGTCTTGCAACATGGTAACGATGAGTTAGCAACATGCCTTAC
AAGGAGAGAAAAAGCACCGTGCATGCCGATTGGTGGAAGTAAGGTGGTACGATCGTGCCTTATTAGGAAG
GCAACAGACGGGTCTGACATGGATTGGACGAACCACTGAATTGCCGCATTGCAGAGATATTGTATTTAAG
TGCCTAGCTCGATACATAAACGGGTCTCTCTGGTTAGACCAGATCTGAGCCTGGGAGCTCTCTGGCTAAC
TAGGGAACCCACTGCTTAAGCCTCAATAAAGCTTGCCTTGAGTGCTTCAAGTAGTGTGTGCCCGTCTGTT
GTGTGACTCTGGTAACTAGAGATCCCTCAGACCCTTTTAGTCAGTGTGGAAAATCTCTAGCAGTGGCGCC
CGAACAGGGACTTGAAAGCGAAAGGGAAACCAGAGGAGCTCTCTCGACGCAGGACTCGGCTTGCTGAAGC
GCGCACGGCAAGAGGCGAGGGGCGGCGACTGGTGAGTACGCCAAAAATTTTGACTAGCGGAGGCTAGAAG
GAGAGAGATGGGTGCGAGAGCGTCAGTATTAAGCGGGGGAGAATTAGATCGCGATGGGAAAAAATTCGGT
TAAGGCCAGGGGGAAAGAAAAAATATAAATTAAAACATATAGTATGGGCAAGCAGGGAGCTAGAACGATT
CGCAGTTAATCCTGGCCTGTTAGAAACATCAGAAGGCTGTAGACAAATACTGGGACAGCTACAACCATCC
CTTCAGACAGGATCAGAAGAACTTAGATCATTATATAATACAGTAGCAACCCTCTATTGTGTGCATCAAA
GGATAGAGATAAAAGACACCAAGGAAGCTTTAGACAAGATAGAGGAAGAGCAAAACAAAAGTAAGACCAC
CGCACAGCAAGCGGCCGCTGATCTTCAGACCTGGAGGAGGAGATATGAGGGACAATTGGAGAAGTGAATT
ATATAAATATAAAGTAGTAAAAATTGAACCATTAGGAGTAGCACCCACCAAGGCAAAGAGAAGAGTGGTG
CAGAGAGAAAAAAGAGCAGTGGGAATAGGAGCTTTGTTCCTTGGGTTCTTGGGAGCAGCAGGAAGCACTA
TGGGCGCAGCGTCAATGACGCTGACGGTACAGGCCAGACAATTATTGTCTGGTATAGTGCAGCAGCAGAA
CAATTTGCTGAGGGCTATTGAGGCGCAACAGCATCTGTTGCAACTCACAGTCTGGGGCATCAAGCAGCTC
CAGGCAAGAATCCTGGCTGTGGAAAGATACCTAAAGGATCAACAGCTCCTGGGGATTTGGGGTTGCTCTG
GAAAACTCATTTGCACCACTGCTGTGCCTTGGAATGCTAGTTGGAGTAATAAATCTCTGGAACAGATTTG
GAATCACACGACCTGGATGGAGTGGGACAGAGAAATTAACAATTACACAAGCTTAATACACTCCTTAATT
GAAGAATCGCAAAACCAGCAAGAAAAGAATGAACAAGAATTATTGGAATTAGATAAATGGGCAAGTTTGT
GGAATTGGTTTAACATAACAAATTGGCTGTGGTATATAAAATTATTCATAATGATAGTAGGAGGCTTGGT
AGGTTTAAGAATAGTTTTTGCTGTACTTTCTATAGTGAATAGAGTTAGGCAGGGATATTCACCATTATCG
TTTCAGACCCACCTCCCAACCCCGAGGGGACCCATGCATTGCATCTCAATTAGTCAGCAACCAGGTGTGG
AAAGTCCCCAGGCTCCCCAGCAGGCAGAAGTATGCAAAGCATGCGTCTCAATTAGTCAGCAACCATAGTC
CCGCCCCTAACTCCGCCCATCCCGCCCCTAACTCCGCCCAGTTCCGCCCATTCTCCGCCCCATGGCTGAC
TAATTTTTTTTATTTATGCAGAGGCCGAGGCCGCCTCGGCCTCTGAGCTATTCCAGAAGTAGTGAGGAGG
CTTTTTTGGAGGCCTAGGCTTTTGCAAAAAGCTTTCTAGAGGTACCACCGGAGCTTACCATGACCGAGTA
CAAGCCCACGGTGCGCCTCGCCACCCGCGACGACGTCCCCAGGGCCGTACGCACCCTCGCCGCCGCGTTC
GCCGACTACCCCGCCACGCGCCACACCGTCGATCCGGACCGCCACATCGAGCGGGTCACCGAGCTGCAAG
AACTCTTCCTCACGCGCGTCGGGCTCGACATCGGCAAGGTGTGGGTCGCGGACGACGGCGCCGCCGTGGC
GGTCTGGACCACGCCGGAGAGCGTCGAAGCGGGGGCGGTGTTCGCCGAGATCGGCCCGCGCATGGCCGAG
TTGAGCGGTTCCCGGCTGGCCGCGCAGCAACAGATGGAAGGCCTCCTGGCGCCGCACCGGCCCAAGGAGC
CCGCGTGGTTCCTGGCCACCGTCGGCGTCTCGCCCGACCACCAGGGCAAGGGTCTGGGCAGCGCCGTCGT
GCTCCCCGGAGTGGAGGCGGCCGAGCGCGCCGGGGTGCCCGCCTTCCTGGAGACCTCCGCGCCCCGCAAC
CTCCCCTTCTACGAGCGGCTCGGCTTCACCGTCACCGCCGACGTCGAGGTGCCCGAAGGACCGCGCACCT
GGTGCATGACCCGCAAGCCCGGTGCCAGTTAACGAATTCTAGATCTTGAGACAAATGGCAGTATTCATCC
ACAATTTTAAAAGAAAAGGGGGGATTGGGGGGTACAGTGCAGGGGAAAGAATAGTAGACATAATAGCAAC
AGACATACAAACTAAAGAATTACAAAAACAAATTACAAAAATTCAAAATTTTCGGGTTTATTACAGGGAC
AGCAGAGATCCACTTTGGCGCCGGCTCGAGGCCTGCAGGTGCAAAGATGGATAAAGTTTTAAACAGAGAG
GAATCTTTGCAGCTAATGGACCTTCTAGGTCTTGAAAGGAGTGGGAATTGGCTCCGGTGCCCGTCAGTGG
GCAGAGCGCACATCGCCCACAGTCCCCGAGAAGTTGGGGGGAGGGGTCGGCAATTGAACCGGTGCCTAGA
GAAGGTGGCGCGGGGTAAACTGGGAAAGTGATGTCGTGTACTGGCTCCGCCTTTTTCCCGAGGGTGGGGG
AGAACCGTATATAAGTGCAGTAGTCGCCGTGAACGTTCTTTTTCGCAACGGGTTTGCCGCCAGAACACAG
GTAAGTGCCGTGTGTGGTTCCCGCGGGCCTGGCCTCTTTACGGGTTATGGCCCTTGCGTGCCTTGAATTA
CTTCCACCTGGCTGCAGTACGTGATTCTTGATCCCGAGCTTCGGGTTGGAAGTGGGTGGGAGAGTTCGAG
GCCTTGCGCTTAAGGAGCCCCTTCGCCTCGTGCTTGAGTTGAGGCCTGGCCTGGGCGCTGGGGCCGCCGC
GTGCGAATCTGGTGGCACCTTCGCGCCTGTCTCGCTGCTTTCGATAAGTCTCTAGCCATTTAAAATTTTT
GATGACCTGCTGCGACGCTTTTTTTCTGGCAAGATAGTCTTGTAAATGCGGGCCAAGATCTGCACACTGG
TATTTCGGTTTTTGGGGCCGCGGGCGGCGACGGGGCCCGTGCGTCCCAGCGCACATGTTCGGCGAGGCGG
GGCCTGCGAGCGCGGCCACCGAGAATCGGACGGGGGTAGTCTCAAGCTGGCCGGCCTGCTCTGGTGCCTG
GCCTCGCGCCGCCGTGTATCGCCCCGCCCTGGGCGGCAAGGCTGGCCCGGTCGGCACCAGTTGCGTGAGC
GGAAAGATGGCCGCTTCCCGGCCCTGCTGCAGGGAGCTCAAAATGGAGGACGCGGCGCTCGGGAGAGCGG
GCGGGTGAGTCACCCACACAAAGGAAAAGGGCCTTTCCGTCCTCAGCCGTCGCTTCATGTGACTCCACGG
AGTACCGGGCGCCGTCCAGGCACCTCGATTAGTTCTCGAGCTTTTGGAGTACGTCGTCTTTAGGTTGGGG
GGAGGGGTTTTATGCGATGGAGTTTCCCCACACTGAGTGGGTGGAGACTGAAGTTAGGCCAGCTTGGCAC
TTGATGTAATTCTCCTTGGAATTTGCCCTTTTTGAGTTTGGATCTTGGTTCATTCTCAAGCCTCAGACAG
TGGTTCAAAGTTTTTTTCTTCCATTTCAGGTGTCGTGAGGCTAGCACCGCCACCATGTGCCCGCCTCAGG
CACAGGCAGAGGTGGGCCCCACCATGACTGAGAAGGCAGAGATGGTGTGTGCCCCCAGCCCAGCGCCTGC
CCCACCCCCTAAGCCTGCCTCGCCTGGGCCCCCGCAGGTGGAGGAGGTGGGCCACCGAGGAGGCTCCTCG
CCCCCCAGGCTGCCACCTGGTGTACCAGTGATCAGCCTGGGCCACAGCAGGCCCCCAGGGGTAGCCATGC
CCACCACAGAGCTGGGCACTCTGCGGCCCCCGCTGCTGCAACTCTCCACCCTGGGAACTGCCCCGCCCAC
TTTGGCCCTGCACTACCACCCTCACCCCTTCCTCAACAGTGTCTACATTGGGCCAGCAGGACCTTTTAGC
ATCTTCCCTAGCAGCCGGTTGAAGCGGAGACCAAGCCACTGTGAGCTGGACCTGGCTGAGGGGCACCAGC
CCCAGAAGGTGGCCCGGCGCGTGTTCACCAACAGCCGGGAGCGCTGGCGGCAGCAGAACGTTAACGGCGC
CTTCGCCGAGCTGAGGAAGCTGCTGCCGACGCACCCGCCCGACCGGAAGCTGAGCAAGAACGAGGTGCTC
CGCCTAGCCATGAAGTACATCGGCTTCCTGGTGCGGCTGCTGCGCGACCAAGCCGCAGCTCTGGCCGCAG
GCCCCACCCCTCCCGGGCCTCGCAAACGGCCGGTGCACCGGGTCCCAGACGACGGCGCCCGCCGGGGATC
CGGACGCAGGGCCGAGGCGGCAGCGCGCTCGCAGCCCGCGCCCCCGGCCGACCCCGACGGCAGCCCCGGT
GGAGCGGCCCGGCCCATCAAGATGGAGCAAACCGCTTTGAGCCCAGAGGTGCGGTAGTAATGAACTAGTC
CGTAACTTGAAAGTATTTCGATTTCTTGGCTTTATATATCTTGTGGAAAGGACGATCCAAGAGATACGAA
TAGACGATGACGCGTTAAGTCGACAATCAACCTCTGGATTACAAAATTTGTGAAAGATTGACTGGTATTC
TTAACTATGTTGCTCCTTTTACGCTATGTGGATACGCTGCTTTAATGCCTTTGTATCATGCTATTGCTTC
CCGTATGGCTTTCATTTTCTCCTCCTTGTATAAATCCTGGTTGCTGTCTCTTTATGAGGAGTTGTGGCCC
GTTGTCAGGCAACGTGGCGTGGTGTGCACTGTGTTTGCTGACGCAACCCCCACTGGTTGGGGCATTGCCA
CCACCTGTCAGCTCCTTTCCGGGACTTTCGCTTTCCCCCTCCCTATTGCCACGGCGGAACTCATCGCCGC
CTGCCTTGCCCGCTGCTGGACAGGGGCTCGGCTGTTGGGCACTGACAATTCCGTGGTGTTGTCGGGGAAA
TCATCGTCCTTTCCTTGGCTGCTCGCCTGTGTTGCCACCTGGATTCTGCGCGGGACGTCCTTCTGCTACG
TCCCTTCGGCCCTCAATCCAGCGGACCTTCCTTCCCGCGGCCTGCTGCCGGCTCTGCGGCCTCTTCCGCG
TCTTCGCCTTCGCCCTCAGACGAGTCGGATCTCCCTTTGGGCCGCCTCCCCGCGTCGACTTTAAGACCAA
TGACTTACAAGGCAGCTGTAGATCTTAGCCACTTTTTAAAAGAAAAGGGGGGACTGGAAGGGCTAATTCA
CTCCCAACGAAGACAAGATCTGCTTTTTGCTTGTACTGGGTCTCTCTGGTTAGACCAGATCTGAGCCTGG
GAGCTCTCTGGCTAACTAGGGAACCCACTGCTTAAGCCTCAATAAAGCTTGCCTTGAGTGCTTCAAGTAG
TGTGTGCCCGTCTGTTGTGTGACTCTGGTAACTAGAGATCCCTCAGACCCTTTTAGTCAGTGTGGAAAAT
CTCTAGCAGTACGTATAGTAGTTCATGTCATCTTATTATTCAGTATTTATAACTTGCAAAGAAATGAATA
TCAGAGAGTGAGAGGAACTTGTTTATTGCAGCTTATAATGGTTACAAATAAAGCAATAGCATCACAAATT
TCACAAATAAAGCATTTTTTTCACTGCATTCTAGTTGTGGTTTGTCCAAACTCATCAATGTATCTTATCA
TGTCTGGCTCTAGCTATCCCGCCCCTAACTCCGCCCATCCCGCCCCTAACTCCGCCCAGTTCCGCCCATT
CTCCGCCCCATGGCTGACTAATTTTTTTTATTTATGCAGAGGCCGAGGCCGCCTCGGCCTCTGAGCTATT
CCAGAAGTAGTGAGGAGGCTTTTTTGGAGGCCTAGGGACGTACCCAATTCGCCCTATAGTGAGTCGTATT
ACGCGCGCTCACTGGCCGTCGTTTTACAACGTCGTGACTGGGAAAACCCTGGCGTTACCCAACTTAATCG
CCTTGCAGCACATCCCCCTTTCGCCAGCTGGCGTAATAGCGAAGAGGCCCGCACCGATCGCCCTTCCCAA
CAGTTGCGCAGCCTGAATGGCGAATGGG
[124 nt withheld, positions 6539-6662]
C
[91 nt withheld, positions 6664-6754]
A
[49 nt withheld, positions 6756-6804]
CCTTTGACGTTGGAGTCCACGTTCTTT
[37 nt withheld, positions 6832-6868]
ACCCTATCTCGGTCTATTCTTTTGATTTATAAGGGATTTTGCCGATTTCGGCCTATTGGTTAAAAAATGA
GCTGATTTAACAAAAATTTAACGCGAATTTTAACAAAATATTAACGCTTACAATTTAGGTGGCACTTTTC
GGGGAAATGTGCGCGGAACCCCTATTTGTTTATTTTTCTAAATACATTCAAATATGTATCCGCTCATGAG
ACAATAACCCTGATAAATGCTTCAATAATATTGAAAAAGGAAGAGTATGAGTATTCAACATTTCCGTGTC
GCCCTTATTCCCTTTTTTGCGGCATTTTGCCTTCCTGTTTTTGCTCACCCAGAAACGCTGGTGAAAGTAA
AAGATGCTGAAGATCAGTTGGGTGCACGAGTGGGTTACATCGAACTGGATCTCAACAGCGGTAAGATCCT
TGAGAGTTTTCGCCCCGAAGAACGTTTTCCAATGATGAGCACTTTTAAAGTTCTGCTATGTGGCGCGGTA
TTATCCCGTATTGACGCCGGGCAAGAGCAACTCGGTCGCCGCATACACTATTCTCAGAATGACTTGGTTG
AGTACTCACCAGTCACAGAAAAGCATCTTACGGATGGCATGACAGTAAGAGAATTATGCAGTGCTGCCAT
AACCATGAGTGATAACACTGCGGCCAACTTACTTCTGACAACGATCGGAGGACCGAAGGAGCTAACCGCT
TTTTTGCACAACATGGGGGATCATGTAACTCGCCTTGATCGTTGGGAACCGGAGCTGAATGAAGCCATAC
CAAACGACGAGCGTGACACCACGATGCCTGTAGCAATGGCAACAACGTTGCGCAAACTATTAACTGGCGA
ACTACTTACTCTAGCTTCCCGGCAACAATTAATAGACTGGATGGAGGCGGATAAAGTTGCAGGACCACTT
CTGCGCTCGGCCCTTCCGGCTGGCTGGTTTATTGCTGATAAATCTGGAGCCGGTGAGCGTGGGTCTCGCG
GTATCATTGCAGCACTGGGGCCAGATGGTAAGCCCTCCCGTATCGTAGTTATCTACACGACGGGGAGTCA
GGCAACTATGGATGAACGAAATAGACAGATCGCTGAGATAGGTGCCTCACTGATTAAGCATTGGTAACTG
TCAGACCAAGTTTACTCATATATACTTTAGATTGATTTAAAACTTCATTTTTAATTTAAAAGGATCTAGG
TGAAGATCCTTTTTGATAATCTCATGACCAAAATCCCTTAACGTGAGTTTTCGTTCCACTGAGCGTCAGA
CCCCGTAGAAAAGATCAAAGGATCTTCTTGAGATCCTTTTTTTCTGCGCGTAATCTGCTGCTTGCAAACA
AAAAAACCACCGCTACCAGCGGTGGTTTGTTTGCCGGATCAAGAGCTACCAACTCTTTTTCCGAAGGTAA
CTGGCTTCAGCAGAGCGCAGATACCAAATACTGTTCTTCTAGTGTAGCCGTAGTTAGGCCACCACTTCAA
GAACTCTGTAGCACCGCCTACATACCTCGCTCTGCTAATCCTGTTACCAGTGGCTGCTGCCAGTGGCGAT
AAGTCGTGTCTTACCGGGTTGGACTCAAGACGATAGTTACCGGATAAGGCGCAGCGGTCGGGCTGAACGG
GGGGTTCGTGCACACAGCCCAGCTTGGAGCGAACGACCTACACCGAACTGAGATACCTACAGCGTGAGCT
ATGAGAAAGCGCCACGCTTCCCGAAGGGAGAAAGGCGGACAGGTATCCGGTAAGCGGCAGGGTCGGAACA
GGAGAGCGCACGAGGGAGCTTCCAGGGGGAAACGCCTGGTATCTTTATAGTCCTGTCGGGTTTCGCCACC
TCTGACTTGAGCGTCGATTTTTGTGATGCTCGTCAGGGGGGCGGAGCCTATGGAAAAACGCCAGCAACGC
GGCCTTTTTACGGTTCCTGGCCTTTTGCTGGCCTTTTGCTCACATGTTCTTTCCTGCGTTATCCCCTGAT
TCTGTGGATAACCGTATTACCGCCTTTGAGTGAGCTGATACCGCTCGCCGCAGCCGAACGACCGAGCGCA
GCGAGTCAGTGAGCGAGGAAGCGGAAGAGCGCCCAATACGCAAACCGCCTCTCCCCGCGCGTTGGCCGAT
TCATTAATGCAGCTGGCACGACAGGTTTCCCGACTGGAAAGCGGGCAGTGAGCGCAACGCAATTAATGTG
AGTTAGCTCACTCATTAGGCACCCCAGGCTTTACACTTTATGCTTCCGGCTCGTATGTTGTGTGGAATTG
TGAGCGGATAACAATTTCACACAGGAAACAGCTATGACCATGATTACGCCAAGCGCGCAATTAACCCTCA
CTAAAGGGAACAAAAGCTGGAGCTGCAAGC
Features (pLannotate 1.2.2; 31 found; start..end, strand, type, name):
      5..231     +  promoter       RSV promoter: Rous sarcoma virus enhancer/promoter
    232..412     +  LTR            5' LTR (truncated): truncated 5' long terminal repeat (LTR) from HIV-1
    459..584     +  misc_feature   HIV-1 Ψ: packaging signal of human immunodeficiency virus type 1
    568..931     +  CDS            HIV-1 gag (fragment): gag protein from human immunodeficiency virus 1; gag
   1077..1310    +  misc_feature   RRE: The Rev response element (RRE) of HIV-1 allows for Rev-dependent mRNA export from the nucleus to the cytoplasm.
   1687..1713    +  CDS            Rev (fragment): human immunodeficiency virus 1 (HIV-1) Rev protein; rev; enhances nuclear export of unspliced and incompletely spliced viral mRNAs
   1720..1743    +  promoter       SV40 promoter (fragment): SV40 early promoter
   1744..1815    +  promoter       SV40 promoter (fragment): SV40 enhancer and early promoter
   1839..1974    +  rep_origin     SV40 ori: SV40 origin of replication
   2020..2616    +  CDS            PuroR (fragment): puromycin N-acetyltransferase; pac from Streptomyces; confers resistance to puromycin
   2665..2782    +  misc_feature   cPPT/CTS: central polypurine tract and central termination sequence of HIV-1
   2847..2913    +  CDS            small t antigen (fragment): SV40 (simian virus 40) small t antigen
   2920..4098    +  promoter       EF-1α promoter: strong constitutive promoter for human elongation factor EF-1α
   4115..4954    +  CDS            LYL1: LYL1_HUMAN - Also known as BHLHA18. Experimental evidence at protein level: Swiss-Prot protein existence level 1. From Homo sapiens (Human).
   4970..5023    +  promoter       U6 promoter (fragment): RNA polymerase III promoter for human U6 snRNA
   5065..5653    +  misc_feature   WPRE: woodchuck hepatitis virus posttranscriptional regulatory element
   5704..5723    +  misc_feature   cPPT/CTS (fragment): central polypurine tract and central termination sequence of HIV-1
   5725..5958    +  LTR            3' LTR (ΔU3): self-inactivating 3' long terminal repeat (LTR) from HIV-1
   6036..6157    +  polyA_signal   SV40 poly(A) signal: SV40 polyadenylation signal
   6197..6332    +  rep_origin     SV40 ori: SV40 origin of replication
   6353..6371    -  promoter       T7 promoter: promoter for bacteriophage T7 RNA polymerase
   6379..6534    +  CDS            lacZα (fragment): LacZα fragment of β-galactosidase; lacZ fragment
   6539..6967    +  rep_origin     f1 ori (sequence partly withheld): f1 bacteriophage origin of replication; arrow indicates direction of (+) strand synthesis
   7020..7124    +  promoter       AmpR promoter: bla
   7125..7985    +  CDS            AmpR: β-lactamase; bla; confers resistance to ampicillin, carbenicillin, and related antibiotics
   8156..8744    +  rep_origin     ori: high-copy-number ColE1/pMB1/pBR322/pUC origin of replication
   8927..9019    +  CDS            lacI (fragment): lac repressor; lacI; The lac repressor binds to the lac operator to inhibit transcription in E. coli. This inhibition can be relieved by adding lactose or isopropyl-β-D-thiogalactopyranoside (IPTG).
   9032..9053    +  protein_bind   CAP binding site: CAP binding activates transcription in the presence of cAMP. E. coli catabolite activator protein
   9068..9098    +  promoter       lac promoter: promoter for the E. coli lac operon
   9106..9122    +  protein_bind   lac operator: The lac repressor binds to the lac operator to inhibit transcription in E. coli. This inhibition can be relieved by adding lactose or isopropyl-β-D-thiogalactopyranoside (IPTG). lac repressor encoded by lacI
   9167..9185    +  promoter       T3 promoter: promoter for bacteriophage T3 RNA polymerase
