[The description below was written by a language model from this plasmid's Addgene catalogue record and pLannotate feature annotations shown in this document.]
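Description:
TFORF1497 is a third-generation-style, self-inactivating lentiviral expression plasmid built on the pLX_TRC317 backbone. It carries the human transcription factor LYL1 (also known as bHLHa18) as one member of a barcoded transcription factor ORF collection. It is propagated in E. coli through a high-copy ColE1/pUC-type origin with ampicillin resistance (β-lactamase), and the backbone also contains an f1 origin and leftover lac and T7/T3 cloning-vector elements. The depositor notes that the plasmid can recombine, which is typical of LTR-containing vectors, and a recombination-tolerant strain is recorded for growth.

The viral genome is transcribed from an RSV promoter fused to a truncated HIV-1 5' LTR. Downstream lie the Ψ packaging signal with a partial gag sequence, the Rev response element for Rev-dependent nuclear export, and a cPPT/CTS. The genome ends in a ΔU3 3' LTR, which inactivates LTR promoter activity after integration, followed by an SV40 polyadenylation signal. Two expression units sit within the provirus. An SV40 early promoter/origin region drives puromycin N-acetyltransferase for selecting transduced mammalian cells, and the EF-1α promoter drives the synthesized LYL1 ORF. A WPRE after the ORF enhances transcript stability and expression.

According to the record, each construct in the series has a unique 24-bp barcode. The barcode is not annotated in the feature table, so its exact position is not stated. A short U6-like fragment between the ORF and the WPRE is probably a primer-binding or barcode-flanking remnant rather than a functional promoter. The vector is intended for constitutive LYL1 overexpression, alone or in pooled screens in which barcodes identify the factor delivered, as in directed-differentiation studies.
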