Addgene plasmid #143126: TFORF1497
Purpose: Lentiviral vector for overexpressing transcription factor ORFs with unique 24-bp barcodes. Barcodes facilitate identification of transcription factors in pooled screens.
Depositing lab: Feng Zhang. Depositing organization: Broad Institute. Publication: A transcription factor atlas of directed differentiation. Joung J, Ma S, Tay T, Geiger-Schuller KR, Kirchgatterer PC, Verdine VK, Guo B, Arias-Garcia MA, Allen WE, Singh A, Kuksenko O, Abudayyeh OO, Gootenberg JS, Fu Z, Macrae RK, Buenrostro JD, Regev A, Zhang F. Cell. 2023 Jan 5;186(1):209-229.e26. doi: 10.1016/j.cell.2022.11.026. PubMed 36608654.
Backbone
  Vector backbone: pLX_TRC317
  Backbone manufacturer: Broad Institute Genetic Perturbation Platform
  Backbone size w/o insert (bp): 8264
  Vector type: Mammalian Expression, Lentiviral
  Selectable markers: Puromycin
Growth in bacteria
  Bacterial resistance: Ampicillin, 100 μg/mL
  Growth temperature: 37°C
  Growth strain: NEB Stable
  Copy number: High Copy
Gene/Insert
  Gene/Insert name: LYL1
  Species: H. sapiens (human)
  Insert size (bp): 944
  Entrez Gene: LYL1 (a.k.a. bHLHa18)
  Promoter: EF1a
  Cloning method: Unknown
  Sequencing primers: 5′ GGGTGGAGACTGAAGTTAGGCCAG; 3′ CACATAGCGTAAAAGGAGCAACATAG
Terms and licenses: Academic/Nonprofit Terms; Industry Terms: Not Available to Industry
Depositor comments: NM_005583,ENST00000264824 . The transcription factor ORF portion of this plasmid was synthesized by Genewiz. Please test multiple small colonies in case of plasmid recombination. To make this collection available in a timely manner, a portion of this collection was not fully sequenced by Addgene. If an Addgene verified full plasmid sequence is not available, please contact us prior to placing an order to request the full sequence.
How to cite: TFORF1497 was a gift from Feng Zhang (Addgene plasmid # 143126 ; http://n2t.net/addgene:143126 ; RRID:Addgene_143126)
