>Addgene plasmid #143126 | TFORF1497 | depositor partial sequence | sequence record 281516 | Insert
ACCGCCACCATGTGCCCGCCTCAGGCACAGGCAGAGGTGGGCCCCACCATGACTGAGAAGGCAGAGATGG
TGTGTGCCCCCAGCCCAGCGCCTGCCCCACCCCCTAAGCCTGCCTCGCCTGGGCCCCCGCAGGTGGAGGA
GGTGGGCCACCGAGGAGGCTCCTCGCCCCCCAGGCTGCCACCTGGTGTACCAGTGATCAGCCTGGGCCAC
AGCAGGCCCCCAGGGGTAGCCATGCCCACCACAGAGCTGGGCACTCTGCGGCCCCCGCTGCTGCAACTCT
CCACCCTGGGAACTGCCCCGCCCACTTTGGCCCTGCACTACCACCCTCACCCCTTCCTCAACAGTGTCTA
CATTGGGCCAGCAGGACCTTTTAGCATCTTCCCTAGCAGCCGGTTGAAGCGGAGACCAAGCCACTGTGAG
CTGGACCTGGCTGAGGGGCACCAGCCCCAGAAGGTGGCCCGGCGCGTGTTCACCAACAGCCGGGAGCGCT
GGCGGCAGCAGAACGTTAACGGCGCCTTCGCCGAGCTGAGGAAGCTGCTGCCGACGCACCCGCCCGACCG
GAAGCTGAGCAAGAACGAGGTGCTCCGCCTAGCCATGAAGTACATCGGCTTCCTGGTGCGGCTGCTGCGC
GACCAAGCCGCAGCTCTGGCCGCAGGCCCCACCCCTCCCGGGCCTCGCAAACGGCCGGTGCACCGGGTCC
CAGACGACGGCGCCCGCCGGGGATCCGGACGCAGGGCCGAGGCGGCAGCGCGCTCGCAGCCCGCGCCCCC
GGCCGACCCCGACGGCAGCCCCGGTGGAGCGGCCCGGCCCATCAAGATGGAGCAAACCGCTTTGAGCCCA
GAGGTGCGGTAGTAATGAACTAGTCCGTAACTTGAAAGTATTTCGATTTCTTGGCTTTATATATCTTGTG
GAAAGGACGATCCAAGAGATACGAATAGACGATG
