>Addgene plasmid #143126 | TFORF1497 | depositor partial sequence | sequence record 281517 | Barcode
TCCAAGAGATACGAATAGACGATG
